Addgene plasmid #117572: pEPOR1CB0099
Purpose: Level1 Golden Gate Cassette: sgRNA cassette for spCas9, targeting Protein kinase superfamily protein {AT1G73460} in A. thaliana
Depositing lab: Nicola Patron. Depositing organization: Earlham Institute. Publication: Comparison of efficiency and specificity of CRISPR-associated (Cas) nucleases in plants: An expanded toolkit for precision genome engineering. Raitskin O, Schudoma C, West A, Patron NJ. PLoS One. 2019 Feb 27;14(2):e0211598. doi: 10.1371/journal.pone.0211598. eCollection 2019. PubMed 30811422.
Backbone
  Vector backbone: pICH47751
  Vector type: Plant Expression
Growth in bacteria
  Bacterial resistance: Ampicillin, 100 μg/mL
  Growth temperature: 37°C
  Growth strain: DH5alpha
  Copy number: High Copy
Gene/Insert
  Gene/Insert name: Promoter_AtU6-26 + sa_gRNA_Protein kinase superfamily protein {AT1G73460} A. thaliana
  Species: Synthetic
  Promoter: AtU6-26 (pICSL90002)
  Cloning method: Restriction Enzyme; 5′ cloning site BsaI (destroyed during cloning); 3′ cloning site BsaI (destroyed during cloning)
Terms and licenses: Academic/Nonprofit Terms; Industry Terms: Not Available to Industry
Depositor comments: Please visit https://www.biorxiv.org/content/early/2018/09/20/422766 for BioRxiv preprint
How to cite: pEPOR1CB0099 was a gift from Nicola Patron (Addgene plasmid # 117572 ; http://n2t.net/addgene:117572 ; RRID:Addgene_117572)
