[The description below was written by a language model from this plasmid's Addgene catalogue record and pLannotate feature annotations shown in this document.]
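Description:
pEPOR1CB0099 is a Level 1 Golden Gate (MoClo-style) plant expression cassette built in the pICH47751 acceptor backbone. It carries a single guide RNA transcription unit directed against the Arabidopsis thaliana gene AT1G73460, annotated as a protein kinase superfamily protein. The guide is driven by the Arabidopsis U6-26 promoter, an RNA polymerase III snRNA promoter commonly used in plants to produce small, uncapped transcripts with defined ends. The cassette was assembled through BsaI sites that were destroyed during cloning, as is normal for Type IIS assembly.

The record is inconsistent about the nuclease. The purpose field describes an sgRNA cassette for SpCas9, whereas the insert name reads "sa_gRNA" and the feature table identifies a Staphylococcus aureus Cas9 guide scaffold directly downstream of the U6 promoter fragment. The sequence annotation therefore points to an SaCas9-compatible guide, and users should confirm this before pairing it with a nuclease.

The 4,694 nt backbone places the cassette between nopaline-type left and right T-DNA border repeats. It combines a high-copy ColE1/pUC origin for propagation in E. coli with the incP oriV and trfA replication functions, which give a broad host range that includes Agrobacterium. Selection in bacteria is by ampicillin resistance (β-lactamase under its own promoter), and a short TetR fragment is a backbone remnant. No plant selectable marker or Cas9 gene is annotated. The plasmid is therefore most likely an intermediate module, to be combined with nuclease and selection cassettes in a higher-level assembly for targeted mutagenesis in Arabidopsis. It comes from a toolkit that compares the efficiency and specificity of different Cas nucleases in plants.
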