Features (pLannotate 1.2.2; 10 found; start..end, strand, type, name):
    167..183     +  promoter       AtU6 promoter (fragment): consensus promoter from the three Arabidopsis U6 snRNA genes (Waibel and Filipowicz, 1990; Nekrasov et al., 2013)
    261..336     +  misc_RNA       Sa gRNA scaffold: guide RNA scaffold for the Staphylococcus aureus CRISPR/Cas9 system
    397..421     +  misc_feature   RB T-DNA repeat: right border repeat from nopaline C58 T-DNA
    533..553     -  CDS            TetR (fragment): tetracycline resistance regulatory protein; tetR
    580..1725    -  CDS            trfA: TRFA_ECOLX - Experimental evidence at protein level: Swiss-Prot protein existence level 1. Also involved in plasmid copy number control, promoting intermolecular coupling of protein bound iterons at oriV, which inhibits replication initiation. From Escherichia coli.
   2061..2649    -  rep_origin     ori: high-copy-number ColE1/pMB1/pBR322/pUC origin of replication
   2820..3680    -  CDS            AmpR: β-lactamase; bla; confers resistance to ampicillin, carbenicillin, and related antibiotics
   3681..3785    -  promoter       AmpR promoter: bla
   3872..4503    -  rep_origin     oriV: incP origin of replication
   4595..4619    +  misc_feature   LB T-DNA repeat: left border repeat from nopaline C58 T-DNA
>Addgene plasmid #117572 | pEPOR1CB0099 | addgene full sequence | sequence record 228190 | Addgene NGS Result
TCTGTGAAGACAAACTAGAATTCGAGCTCGGAGCATCTTCATTCTTAAGATATGAAGATAATCTTCAAAA
GGCCCCTGGGAATCTGAAAGAAGAGAAGCAGGCCCATTTATATGGGAAAGAACAATAGTATTTCTTATAT
AGGCCCATTTAAGTTGAAAACAATCTTCAAAAGTCCCACATCGCTTAGATAAGAAAACGAAGCTGAGTTT
ATATACAGCTAGAGTCGAAGTAGTGATTGTTCATGGTGATCAGGACTTCCGTTTTAGTACTCTGGAAACA
GAATCTACTAAAACAAGGCAAAATGCCGTGTTTATCTCGTCAACTTGTTGGCGAGATTTTTTTACTTGTC
TCGCTTTACTTGTCTTCTGCACGAAGTGGTTTAAACTATCAGTGTTTGACAGGATATATTGGCGGGTAAA
CCTAAGAGAAAAGAGCGTTTATTAGAATAATCGGATATTTAAAAGGGCGTGAAAAGGTTTATCCGTTCGT
CCATTTGTATGTGCATGCCAACCACAGGGTTCCCCAGATCAGGCGCTGGCTGCTGAACCCCCAGCCGGAA
CTGACCCCACAAGGCCCTAGCGTTTGCAATGCACCAGGTCATCATTGACCCAGGCGTGTTCCACCAGGCC
GCTGCCTCGCAACTCTTCGCAGGCTTCGCCGACCTGCTCGCGCCACTTCTTCACGCGGGTGGAATCCGAT
CCGCACATGAGGCGGAAGGTTTCCAGCTTGAGCGGGTACGGCTCCCGGTGCGAGCTGAAATAGTCGAACA
TCCGTCGGGCCGTCGGCGACAGCTTGCGGTACTTCTCCCATATGAATTTCGTGTAGTGGTCGCCAGCAAA
CAGCACGACGATTTCCTCGTCGATCAGGACCTGGCAACGGGACGTTTTCTTGCCACGGTCCAGGACGCGG
AAGCGGTGCAGCAGCGACACCGATTCCAGGTGCCCAACGCGGTCGGACGTGAAGCCCATCGCCGTCGCCT
GTAGGCGCGACAGGCATTCCTCGGCCTTCGTGTAATACCGGCCATTGATCGACCAGCCCAGGTCCTGGCA
AAGCTCGTAGAACGTGAAGGTGATCGGCTCGCCGATAGGGGTGCGCTTCGCGTACTCCAACACCTGCTGC
CACACCAGTTCGTCATCGTCGGCCCGCAGCTCGACGCCGGTGTAGGTGATCTTCACGTCCTTGTTGACGT
GGAAAATGACCTTGTTTTGCAGCGCCTCGCGCGGGATTTTCTTGTTGCGCGTGGTGAACAGGGCAGAGCG
GGCCGTGTCGTTTGGCATCGCTCGCATCGTGTCCGGCCACGGCGCAATATCGAACAAGGAAAGCTGCATT
TCCTTGATCTGCTGCTTCGTGTGTTTCAGCAACGCGGCCTGCTTGGCCTCGCTGACCTGTTTTGCCAGGT
CCTCGCCGGCGGTTTTTCGCTTCTTGGTCGTCATAGTTCCTCGCGTGTCGATGGTCATCGACTTCGCCAA
ACCTGCCGCCTCCTGTTCAAGACGACGCGAACGCTCCACGGCGGCCGATGGCGCGGGCAGGGCAGGGGGA
GCCAGTTGCACGCTGTCGCGCTCGATCTTGGCCGTAGCTTGCTGGACCATCGAGCCGACGGACTGGAAGG
TTTCGCGGGGCGCACGCATGACGGTGCGGCTTGCGATGGTTTCGGCATCCTCGGCGGAAAACCCCGCGTC
GATCAGTTCTTGCCTGTATGCCTTCCGGTCAAACGTCCGATTCATTCACCCTCCTTGCGGGATTGCCCCG
ACTCACGCCGGGGCAATGTGCCCTTATTCCTGATTTGACCCGCCTGGTGCCTTGGTGTCCAGATAATCCA
CCTTATCGGCAATGAAGTCGGTCCCGTAGACCGTCTGGCCGTCCTTCTCGTACTTGGTATTCCGAATCTT
GCCCTGCACGAATACCAGCGACCCCTTGCCCAAATACTTGCCGTGGGCCTCGGCCTGAGAGCCAAAACAC
TTGATGCGGAAGAAGTCGGTGCGCTCCTGCTTGTCGCCGGCATCGTTGCGCCACATCTAGGATCTGCCAG
GAACCGTAAAAAGGCCGCGTTGCTGGCGTTTTTCCATAGGCTCCGCCCCCCTGACGAGCATCACAAAAAT
CGACGCTCAAGTCAGAGGTGGCGAAACCCGACAGGACTATAAAGATACCAGGCGTTTCCCCCTGGAAGCT
CCCTCGTGCGCTCTCCTGTTCCGACCCTGCCGCTTACCGGATACCTGTCCGCCTTTCTCCCTTCGGGAAG
CGTGGCGCTTTCTCATAGCTCACGCTGTAGGTATCTCAGTTCGGTGTAGGTCGTTCGCTCCAAGCTGGGC
TGTGTGCACGAACCCCCCGTTCAGCCCGACCGCTGCGCCTTATCCGGTAACTATCGTCTTGAGTCCAACC
CGGTAAGACACGACTTATCGCCACTGGCAGCAGCCACTGGTAACAGGATTAGCAGAGCGAGGTATGTAGG
CGGTGCTACAGAGTTCTTGAAGTGGTGGCCTAACTACGGCTACACTAGAAGAACAGTATTTGGTATCTGC
GCTCTGCTGAAGCCAGTTACCTTCGGAAAAAGAGTTGGTAGCTCTTGATCCGGCAAACAAACCACCGCTG
GTAGCGGTGGTTTTTTTGTTTGCAAGCAGCAGATTACGCGCAGAAAAAAAGGATCTCAAGAAGATCCTTT
GATCTTTTCTACGGGGTCTGACGCTCAGTGGAACGAAAACTCACGTTAAGGGATTTTGGTCATGAGATTA
TCAAAAAGGATCTTCACCTAGATCCTTTTAAATTAAAAATGAAGTTTTAAATCAATCTAAAGTATATATG
AGTAAACTTGGTCTGACAGTTACCAATGCTTAATCAGTGAGGCACCTATCTCAGCGATCTGTCTATTTCG
TTCATCCATAGTTGCCTGACTCCCCGTCGTGTAGATAACTACGATACGGGAGGGCTTACCATCTGGCCCC
AGTGCTGCAATGATACCGCGAGAACCACGCTCACCGGCTCCAGATTTATCAGCAATAAACCAGCCAGCCG
GAAGGGCCGAGCGCAGAAGTGGTCCTGCAACTTTATCCGCCTCCATCCAGTCTATTAATTGTTGCCGGGA
AGCTAGAGTAAGTAGTTCGCCAGTTAATAGTTTGCGCAACGTTGTTGCCATTGCTACAGGCATCGTGGTG
TCACGCTCGTCGTTTGGTATGGCTTCATTCAGCTCCGGTTCCCAACGATCAAGGCGAGTTACATGATCCC
CCATGTTGTGCAAAAAAGCGGTTAGCTCCTTCGGTCCTCCGATCGTTGTCAGAAGTAAGTTGGCCGCAGT
GTTATCACTCATGGTTATGGCAGCACTGCATAATTCTCTTACTGTCATGCCATCCGTAAGATGCTTTTCT
GTGACTGGTGAGTACTCAACCAAGTCATTCTGAGAATAGTGTATGCGGCGACCGAGTTGCTCTTGCCCGG
CGTCAATACGGGATAATACCGCGCCACATAGCAGAACTTTAAAAGTGCTCATCATTGGAAAACGTTCTTC
GGGGCGAAAACTCTCAAGGATCTTACCGCTGTTGAGATCCAGTTCGATGTAACCCACTCGTGCACCCAAC
TGATCTTCAGCATCTTTTACTTTCACCAGCGTTTCTGGGTGAGCAAAAACAGGAAGGCAAAATGCCGCAA
AAAAGGGAATAAGGGCGACACGGAAATGTTGAATACTCATACTCTTCCTTTTTCAATATTATTGAAGCAT
TTATCAAGGTTATTGTCTCATGAGCGGATACATATTTGAATGTATTTAGAAAAATAAACAAATAGGGGTT
CCGCGCACGAATTGGCCAGCGCTGCCATTTTTGGGGTGAGGCCGTTCGCGGCCGAGGGGCGCAGCCCCTG
GGGGGATGGGAGGCCCGCGTTAGCGGGCCGGGAGGGTTCGAGAAGGGGGGGCACCCCCCTTCGGCGTGCG
CGGTCACGCGCACAGGGCGCAGCCCTGGTTAAAAACAAGGTTTATAAATATTGGTTTAAAAGCAGGTTAA
AAGACAGGTTAGCGGTGGCCGAAAAACGGGCGGAAACCCTTGCAAATGCTGGATTTTCTGCCTGTGGACA
GCCCCTCAAATGTCAATAGGTGCGCCCCTCATCTGTCAGCACTCTGCCCCTCAAGTGTCAAGGATCGCGC
CCCTCATCTGTCAGTAGTCGCGCCCCTCAAGTGTCAATACCGCAGGGCACTTATCCCCAGGCTTGTCCAC
ATCATCTGTGGGAAACTCGCGTAAAATCAGGCGTTTTCGCCGATTTGCGAGGCTGGCCAGCTCCACGTCG
CCGGCCGAAATCGAGCCTGCCCCTCATCTGTCAACGCCGCGCCGGGTGAGTCGGCCCCTCAAGTGTCAAC
GTCCGCCCCTCATCTGTCAGTGAGGGCCAAGTTTTCCGCGAGGTATCCACAACGCCGGCGGCCGCGGTGT
CTCGCACACGGCTTCGACGGCGTTTCTGGCGCGTTTGCAGGGCCATAGACGGCCGCCAGCCCAGCGGCGA
GGGCAACCAGCCCGGTGAGCGTCGCAAAGGAGATCCTGATCTGACTGATGGGCTGCCTGTATCGAGTGGT
GATTTTGTGCCGAGCTGCCGGTCGGGGAGCTGTTGGCTGGCTGGTGGCAGGATATATTGTGGTGTAAACA
AATTGACGCTTAGACAACTTAATAACACATTGCGGACGTTTTTAATGTACTGGGGTGGATGCAGTGGGCC
CCAC
